>Addgene plasmid #233971 | makeTCR_Hs.TRAV2 | addgene full sequence | sequence record 468293 | Addgene NGS Result
CGTCTCAGATGGCTTTGCAGAGCACTCTGGGGGCGGTGTGGCTAGGGCTTCTCCTCAACTCTCTCTGGAA
GGTTGCAGAAAGCAAGGACCAAGTGTTTCAGCCTTCCACAGTGGCATCTTCAGAGGGAGCTGTGGTGGAA
ATCTTCTGTAATCACTCTGTGTCCAATGCTTACAACTTCTTCTGGTACCTTCACTTCCCGGGATGTGCAC
CAAGACTCCTTGTTAAAGGCTCAAAGCCTTCTCAGCAGGGACGATACAACATGACCTATGAACGGTTCTC
TTCATCGCTGCTCATCCTCCAGGTGCGGGAGGCAGATGCTGCTGTTTACTACTGTTGAGACGCAGGGAAG
ATGGCCGCGAAGAAAACGTCATAGCTGTTTCCTGACTGACCATTTAAATCATACCTGACCTCCATAGCAG
AAAGTCAAAAGCCTCCGACCGGAGGCTTTTGACTTGATCGGCACGTAAGAGGTTCCAACTTTCACCATAA
TGAAATAAGATCACTACCGGGCGTATTTTTTGAGTTATCGAGATTTTCAGGAGCTAAGGAAGCTAAAATG
GAGAAAAAAATCACTGGATATACCACCGTTGATATATCCCAATGGCATCGTAAAGAACATTTTGAGGCAT
TTCAGTCAGTTGCTCAATGTACCTATAACCAGACCGTTCAGCTGGATATTACGGCCTTTTTAAAGACCGT
AAAGAAAAATAAGCACAAGTTTTATCCGGCCTTTATTCACATTCTTGCCCGCCTGATGAATGCTCATCCG
GAATTTCGTATGGCAATGAAAGACGGTGAGCTGGTGATATGGGATAGTGTTCACCCTTGTTACACCGTTT
TCCATGAGCAAACTGAAACGTTTTCATCGCTCTGGAGTGAATACCACGACGATTTCCGGCAGTTTCTACA
CATATATTCGCAAGATGTGGCGTGTTACGGTGAAAACCTGGCCTATTTCCCTAAAGGGTTTATTGAGAAT
ATGTTTTTTGTCTCAGCCAATCCCTGGGTGAGTTTCACCAGTTTTGATTTAAACGTGGCCAATATGGACA
ACTTCTTCGCCCCCGTTTTCACCATGGGCAAATATTATACGCAAGGCGACAAGGTGCTGATGCCGCTGGC
GATTCAGGTTCATCATGCCGTTTGTGATGGCTTCCATGTCGGCAGAATGCTTAATGAATTACAACAGTAC
TGCGATGAGTGGCAGGGCGGGGCGTAATGAGGGCCCAAATGTAATCACCTGGCTCACCTTCGGGTGGGCC
TTTCTGCGTTGCTGGCGTTTTTCCATAGGCTCCGCCCCCCTGACGAGCATCACAAAAATCGATGCTCAAG
TCAGAGGTGGCGAAACCCGACAGGACTATAAAGATACCAGGCGTTTCCCCCTGGAAGCTCCCTCGTGCGC
TCTCCTGTTCCGACCCTGCCGCTTACCGGATACCTGTCCGCCTTTCTCCCTTCGGGAAGCGTGGCGCTTT
CTCATAGCTCACGCTGTAGGTATCTCAGTTCGGTGTAGGTCGTTCGCTCCAAGCTGGGCTGTGTGCACGA
ACCCCCCGTTCAGCCCGACCGCTGCGCCTTATCCGGTAACTATCGTCTTGAGTCCAACCCGGTAAGACAC
GACTTATCGCCACTGGCAGCAGCCACTGGTAACAGGATTAGCAGAGCGAGGTATGTAGGCGGTGCTACAG
AGTTCTTGAAGTGGTGGCCTAACTACGGCTACACTAGAAGAACAGTATTTGGTATCTGCGCTCTGCTGAA
GCCAGTTACCTCGGAAAAAGAGTTGGTAGCTCTTGATCCGGCAAACAAACCACCGCTGGTAGCGGTGGTT
TTTTTGTTTGCAAGCAGCAGATTACGCGCAGAAAAAAAGGATCTCAAGAAGATCCTTTGATTTTCTACCG
AAGAAAGGCCCACCCGTGAAGGTGAGCCAGTGAGTTGATTGCAGTCCAGTTACGCTGGAGTCTGAGGCTC
GTCCTGAATGATATCAAGCTTGAATTCGTTTGTAAAACGACGGCCAGTGCTAACCGTATCGCATTGGCCA
TACCTACA
Features (pLannotate 1.2.2; 8 found; start..end, strand, type, name):
      9..335     +  CDS            TRAV2: TVA2_HUMAN - Protein inferred from homology: Swiss-Prot protein existence level 3. V region of the variable domain of T cell receptor (TR) alpha chain that participates in the antigen recognition (PubMed:24600447). Alpha-beta T cell receptors are antigen specific receptors which are essential to the immune response and are present on the cell surface of T lymphocytes. Recognize peptide-major histocompatibility (MH) (pMH) complexes that are displayed by antigen presenting cells (APC), a prerequisite for efficient T cell adaptive immunity against pathogens (PubMed:25493333). Binding of alpha-bet
    423..454     +  terminator     tonB terminator: bidirectional E. coli tonB-P14 transcription terminator
    455..557     +  promoter       cat promoter: promoter of the E. coli cat gene encoding chloramphenicol acetyltransferase
    558..1214    +  CDS            cat: CAT_ECOLX - Experimental evidence at protein level: Swiss-Prot protein existence level 1. This enzyme is an effector of chloramphenicol resistance in bacteria. From Escherichia coli. This protein is used as a marker in many commonly used cloning vectors, such as pACYC184.
   1241..1268    +  terminator     T7Te terminator: phage T7 early transcription terminator
   1280..1867    -  rep_origin     ori: high-copy-number ColE1/pMB1/pBR322/pUC origin of replication
   1889..1918    -  terminator     T3Te terminator: phage T3 early transcription terminator
   1990..2009    -  CDS            lacZα (fragment): LacZα fragment of β-galactosidase; lacZ fragment
