[The description below was written by a language model from this plasmid's Addgene catalogue record and pLannotate feature annotations shown in this document.]
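Description:
makeTCR_Hs.TRAV2 is a small synthetic-biology part plasmid of about 2.0 kb that stores one human T cell receptor alpha-chain variable gene segment, TRAV2, as a module for the makeTCR assembly system. It is built on the custom pmakeTCR backbone, a minimal 1.7 kb bacterial vector. A high-copy ColE1/pUC-type origin drives replication, and a chloramphenicol acetyltransferase gene expressed from its native cat promoter provides selection. Short transcription terminators (tonB, T7Te and T3Te) flank the resistance cassette and the origin, which presumably insulates the stored part from read-through transcription. A very short lacZα remnant is also annotated; it appears to be a leftover of the cloning region rather than a functional reporter. M13 forward and reverse sites are listed for sequencing across the insert.

The payload is a synthetic insert of roughly 330 bp encoding the TRAV2 V region, the part of the TCR alpha variable domain that contributes to recognition of peptide–MHC complexes. No promoter drives the insert, so the plasmid is a donor of a DNA part and not an expression construct. The segment is bounded by defined four-base junctions at its 5′ and 3′ ends, and these are preserved after cloning. That arrangement is consistent with ordered, overhang-directed ligation to neighbouring modules, although the record does not name the enzyme used. The stated purpose is to supply the human TRAV element for makeTCR, a modular platform in which pre-cloned parts are combined to build full TCR sequences in a single step. The record does not describe the other modules or the destination vector.
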