Addgene plasmid #233971: makeTCR_Hs.TRAV2
Purpose: Hs TRAV gene for makeTCR assembly
Depositing lab: Michael Platten. Depositing organization: Deutsches Krebsforschungszentrum (DKFZ). Publication: makeTCR: A Modular Platform for Rapid, Flexible, Scalable, Single-Step T Cell Receptor Synthesis. Hamberger M, Neuhoff M-T, Pietrantonio SV, Boschert T, Maldonado Torres C, Errerd A, Tan CL, Lindner JM, Platten M, Green EW. bioRxiv 2025.04.27.647198 10.1101/2025.04.27.647198.
Backbone
  Vector backbone: pmakeTCR
  Backbone manufacturer: custom
  Backbone size w/o insert (bp): 1710
  Vector type: Synthetic Biology
Growth in bacteria
  Bacterial resistance: Chloramphenicol, 25 μg/mL
  Growth temperature: 37°C
  Growth strain: DH5alpha
  Copy number: High Copy
Gene/Insert
  Gene/Insert name: TRAV2 (alt name: ENSG00000211776)
  Species: H. sapiens (human)
  Insert size (bp): 328
  Entrez Gene: TRAV2 (a.k.a. TCRAV11S1, TCRAV2S1)
  Promoter: n/a
  Cloning method: Restriction Enzyme; 5′ cloning site GATG (not destroyed); 3′ cloning site CTGT (not destroyed)
  Sequencing primers: 5′ M13 (-21) Forward; 3′ M13 Reverse
Resource information
  A portion of this plasmid was derived from a plasmid made by: synthetic
Terms and licenses: Academic/Nonprofit Terms; Industry Terms: Not Available to Industry
Depositor comments: Please visit https://doi.org/10.1101/2025.04.27.647198 for bioRxiv preprint.
How to cite: makeTCR_Hs.TRAV2 was a gift from Michael Platten (Addgene plasmid # 233971 ; http://n2t.net/addgene:233971 ; RRID:Addgene_233971)
